>Addgene plasmid #69164 | LD109 | depositor full sequence | sequence record 121952 | Full Sequence
CTAAATTGTAAGCGTTAATATTTTGTTAAAATTCGCGTTAAATTTTTGTTAAATCAGCTCATTTTTTAAC
CAATAGGCCGAAATCGGCAAAATCCCTTATAAATCAAAAGAATAGACCGAGATAGGGT
[37 nt withheld, positions 129-165]
AAAGAACGTGGACTCCAACGTCAAAGG
[49 nt withheld, positions 193-241]
T
[91 nt withheld, positions 243-333]
G
[124 nt withheld, positions 335-458]
CCCATTCGCCATTCAGGCTGCGCAACTGTTGGGAAGGGCGATCGGTGCGGGCCTCTTCGCTATTACGCCA
GCTGGCGAAAGGGGGATGTGCTGCAAGGCGATTAAGTTGGGTAACGCCAGGGTTTTCCCAGTCACGACGT
TGTAAAACGACGGCCAGTGAGCGCGCGTAATACGACTCACTATAGGGCGAATTGGAGCTCCACCGCGGTT
ATGCGTCATGGGCTTTGTGTTCAACGAGTCCGGATTTATTAAACAAAGTATTTTAAAACCTTCTCAAAGA
GAATTCACGAGAGAAGAATTACAAAAAAGATTCATGCTGGCAGGATTTCTTAATATTATATTGGCACCAT
TTCTGGTCACATACTTTGTTTTGCTTTATTTTTTCAGATATTTTAATGAGTATAAAACTTCTCCTGGATC
TATTGGTGCTCGTCAATACACACCAATTGCTGAATGGAAATTCCGTGAGTACAATGAACTTTACCATATT
TTTAAGAAAAGAATAAGTTTGAGCACAACCTTAGCTAACAAGTATGTTGATCAGTTCCCGAAGGAAAAGA
CCAATTTGTTTCTGAAATTTGTTTCCTTTATTTGTGGATCATTTGTGGCCATTTTAGCTTTTCTCACTGT
ATTCGATCCAGAAAACTTTTTAAACTTTGAAATCACCTCGGACAGATCTGTCATTTTCTACATTACTATT
CTGGGTGCTATATGGTCTGTAAGTAGAAATACAATAACCCAGGAGTACCATGTTTTCGACCCCGAAGAGA
CGCTCAAGGAGTTGTATGAATATACACACTATCTACCAAAGGAATGGGAAGGAAGATATCACAAAGAGGA
AATCAAACTAGAGTTCTGTAAATTGTACAACTTGAGAATAGTAATACTTTTGAGGGAACTCACTAGCCTG
ATGATAACACCGTTTGTACTTTGGTTTTCGTTGCCCTCGTCAGCCGGCAGGATTGTAGATTTCTTCAGAG
AGAATTCTGAATATGTGGACGGATTAGGTTACGTTTGCAAGTATGCTATGTTTAACATGAAAAACATAGA
CGGTGAAGATACACACAGCATGGATGAAGACAGTTTAACGAAAAAGATTGCCGTGAACGGAAGTCATACA
CTCAACAGTAAACGAAGGAGTAAATTTACCGCCGAAGACCATAGCGATAAAGATTTGGCAAATAATAAAA
TGTTACAATCATATGTATATTTTATGGATGATTATTCCAACAGTGAAAACTTAACAGGGAAGTACCAATT
GCCTGCAAAAAAAGGCTATCCGAATAATGAAGGCGATTCATTTCTCAACAATAAGTATTCTTGGAGAAAG
CAATTTCAGCCAGGTCAAAAGCCGGAGCTATTTAGAATAGGTAAGCATGCTCTCGGCCCTGGCCATAATA
TTTCCCCTGCTATATATTCTACAAGGAATCCCGGCAAGAACTGGGATAACAATAATAATGGTGATGACAT
TAAGAACGGGACCAATAATGCTACAGCTAAAAATGATGACAATAATGGCAATAATGATCATGAATACGTA
CTAACAGAGTCTTTCCTTGATTCGGGCGCATTCCCTAATCATGATGTAATAGACCATAATAAAATGCTAA
ACTCAAATTACAATGGTAATGGCATACTCAATAAGGGTGGTGTCTTAGGACTTGTTAAAGAGTATTACAA
GAAGTCTGACGTCGGAAGAGCTTCGTACGCTGCAGGTCGACGGATCGGTGACGGTGCTGGTTTAATTAAC
ATGTCTAAAGGTGAAGAATTATTCACTGGTGTTGTCCCAATTTTGGTTGAATTAGATGGTGATGTTAATG
GTCACAAATTTTCTGTCTCCGGTGAAGGTGAAGGTGATGCTACTTACGGTAAATTGACCTTAAAATTTAT
TTGTACTACTGGTAAATTGCCAGTTCCATGGCCAACCTTAGTCACTACTTTAACTTATGGTGTTCAATGT
TTTTCTAGATACCCAGATCATATGAAACAACATGACTTTTTCAAGTCTGCCATGCCAGAAGGTTATGTTC
AAGAAAGAACTATTTTTTTCAAAGATGACGGTAACTACAAGACCAGAGCTGAAGTCAAGTTTGAAGGTGA
TACCTTAGTTAATAGAATCGAATTAAAAGGTATTGATTTTAAAGAAGATGGTAACATTTTAGGTCACAAA
TTGGAATACAACTATAACTCTCACAATGTTTACATCATGGCTGACAAACAAAAGAATGGTATCAAAGTTA
ACTTCAAAATTAGACACAACATTGAAGATGGTTCTGTTCAATTAGCTGACCATTATCAACAAAATACTCC
AATTGGTGATGGTCCAGTCTTGTTACCAGACAACCATTACTTATCCACTCAATCTGCCTTATCCAAAGAT
CCAAACGAAAAGAGAGACCACATGGTCTTGTTAGAATTTGTTACTGCTGCTGGTATTACCCATGGTATGG
ATGAATTGTACAAATAAGGCGCGCCACTTCTAAATAAGCGAATTTCTTATGATTTATGATTTTTATTATT
AAATAAGTTATAAAAAAAATAAGTGTATACAAATTTTAAAGTGACTCTTAGGTTTTAAAACGAAAATTCT
TATTCTTGAGTAACTCTTTCCTGTAGGTCAGGTTGCTTTCTCAGGTATAGTATGAGGTCGCTCTTATTGA
CCACACCTCTACCGGCAGATCCGCTAGGGATAACAGGGTAATATAGATCTGTTTAGCTTGCCTCGTCCCC
GCCGGGTCACCCGGCCAGCGACATGGAGGCCCAGAATACCCTCCTTGACAGTCTTGACGTGCGCAGCTCA
GGGGCATGATGTGACTGTCGCCCGTACATTTAGCCCATACATCCCCATGTATAATCATTTGCATCCATAC
ATTTTGATGGCCGCACGGCGCGAAGCAAAAATTACGGCTCCTCGCTGCAGACCTGCGAGCAGGGAAACGC
TCCCCTCACAGACGCGTTGAATTGTCCCCACGCCGCGCCCCTGTAGAGAAATATAAAAGGTTAGGATTTG
CCACTGAGGTTCTTCTTTCATATACTTCCTTTTAAAATCTTGCTAGGATACAGTTCTCACATCACATCCG
AACATAAACAACCATGACAGTCAACACTAAGACCTATAGTGAGAGAGCAGAAACTCATGCCTCACCAGTA
GCACAGCGATTATTTCGATTAATGGAACTGAAGAAAACCAATTTATGTGCATCAATTGACGTTGATACCA
CTAAGGAATTCCTTGAATTAATTGATAAATTAGGTCCTTATGTATGCTTAATCAAGACTCATATTGATAT
AATCAATGATTTTTCCTATGAATCCACTATTGAACCATTATTAGAACTTTCACGTAAACATCAATTTATG
ATTTTTGAAGATAGAAAATTTGCTGATATTGGTAATACCGTAAAGAAACAATATATTGGTGGAGTTTATA
AAATTAGTAGTTGGGCAGATATTACCAATGCTCATGGTGTCACTGGGAATGGAGTGGTTGAAGGATTAAA
ACAGGGAGCTAAAGAAACCACCACCAACCAAGAGCCAAGAGGGTTATTGATGTTAGCTGAATTATCATCA
GTGGGATCATTAGCATATGGAGAATATTCTCAAAAAACTGTTGAAATTGCTAAATCCGATAAGGAATTTG
TTATTGGATTTATTGCCCAACGTGATATGGGTGGCCAAGAAGAAGGATTTGATTGGCTTATTATGACACC
TGGAGTTGGATTAGATGATAAAGGTGATGGATTAGGACAACAATATAGAACTGTTGATGAAGTTGTTAGC
ACTGGAACTGATATTATCATTGTTGGTAGAGGATTGTTTGGTAAAGGAAGAGATCCAGATATTGAAGGTA
AAAGGTATAGAAATGCTGGTTGGAATGCTTATTTGAAAAAGACTGGCCAATTATAATCAGTACTGACAAT
AAAAAGATTCTTGTTTTCAAGAACTTGTCATTTGTATAGTTTTTTTATATTGTAGTTGTTCTATTTTAAT
CAAATGTTAGCGTGATTTATATTTTTTTTCGCCTCGACATCATCTGCCCAGATGCGAAGTTAAGTGCGCA
GAAAGTAATATCATGCGTCAATCGTATGTGAATGCTGGTCGCTATACTGCTGTCGATTCGATACTAACGC
CGCCATCCAGTGTCGAAAACGAGCTCGAATTCATCGATGATATCAGATCCACTAGTGGCCTATGCTAAGG
CAGACTGTGTCGTGTACATCATCCAATATAACTATATATATAACTGTTTCCTTTCTTTTTCGTATTTACC
TAAATGCATATATTATTCAGTTCCCACTAATTTTGTACTACAATAATAAGAGAATCCCTTCCCTGTTTTA
GAAATGAGTAGTTCTTTTCTTTTTCATAAATAATACAGTTGTCTCTGAGAAGCCTAATAAGAAAAAAAGA
GGTTAATAAATTATTATTATTGGTTATTTCTTTCCGCCACGTAGTTTTCTTTCTCTTTCATACTTGTTTT
TTTCCGCACCTTCTTCGGTATTAATAGTGTTAACAATATGAGCCATCTTTGCATGGTAGTCGCTGCTCTC
CTTGTTCTTTTCTTCAATTCTTTGTCTAGCTTCAAATTTGGCGTCTTTACGGATTTCTTTCATAGTGAAT
TTACGTTCCTTCTTTAGTTGGGCCTTCATCTTATTTATCTCACTTCTTGTTCTATCAGGATCGTACGATT
TTTTATCAGGATTGAAGTTTTCTTCGTATTTAGGAGCATGCGTAGGTATGGATACGGGTTTGTGGTTCTG
TAAAGCCAACGGAATATGTTCTGTGAATTTCGTTAATTTTTCAACTTTGTTCAAAATATTTCTTGGCTTT
TCAAAATCAGAATACTTTGAGGTGTATGCACTTAATAACTGCTGAATCGGTAAAATAATTTCATTGAAAG
CAGGTAAGCTCTTCCACACAGTAGAGATAGTTGCATCTAAAGATTCCATAACATTTAGTAAAACGGAGAC
ACATTGATCAACCGGATGTGCCTCGGTATCCATTGTTGACAAGGTATGTAATGGAATAATAGTTGATCTC
TTTTTTGTAAAGTCAACGTCCAATGGAAGCCCCAACTCGTAAGAGTCTAGTCTAATATTTTCAAAATCTA
ATGGTTTTTCTTGATTTTCTTTCTCAACTATAAAAGTGAGTAATATTTTTTGAAAGAAGTAAACCACCTC
CGGTATGTACCGTTTGGAAATGCGTTGATATTGTGAAACAATCCTTACCAAGACAGCGCCAAAAGCTATC
CTCTTTAAAGAATTAAACTTGATTTGTTCCAGGAACTGGCTCATTAAAATCAATGCTGGAGTTATTACTA
AATGGTACTGGTCCGAGGTGGAGAAAAGAATACCAATAATGGAAAAAAATACCAGATCACCATTTGATAG
AGCATCAAAATGGTTCTTTTTATAGCGTGCTTGCATTTCATTGATATAATCTCTACACTCCTCGGAAAGC
TCTCTATTATATTTCTCTGAAAGGGATTTTAGAATTGAGATCAATGCATTTTGTGTACGTTTAAAACTTT
GAACGTTTTTAAGGTAGTTTTGATTGCTTAGAAAAATGATGTGTCTCAGTAAAACAGCGGTGAATTTTCC
TAACTTTTCCTTATTACCTTCAGCCAATTTTGGTTGGTAAGCTTTGATAATATTCTTAACAATCTTAGGA
TGATCATCTAAGTCTAATTTTTTTACTTGATCTAATAACGCATCATGAGTTCTAGGGCATGAAATGGAAA
TGTTCTTTTTCTTTCTCGAGGGGGGGCCCGGTACCCAGCTTTTGTTCCCTTTAGTGAGGGTTAATTGCGC
GCTTGGCGTAATCATGGTCATAGCTGTTTCCTGTGTGAAATTGTTATCCGCTCACAATTCCACACAACAT
ACGAGCCGGAAGCATAAAGTGTAAAGCCTGGGGTGCCTAATGAGTGAGCTAACTCACATTAATTGCGTTG
CGCTCACTGCCCGCTTTCCAGTCGGGAAACCTGTCGTGCCAGCTGCATTAATGAATCGGCCAACGCGCGG
GGAGAGGCGGTTTGCGTATTGGGCGCTCTTCCGCTTCCTCGCTCACTGACTCGCTGCGCTCGGTCGTTCG
GCTGCGGCGAGCGGTATCAGCTCACTCAAAGGCGGTAATACGGTTATCCACAGAATCAGGGGATAACGCA
GGAAAGAACATGTGAGCAAAAGGCCAGCAAAAGGCCAGGAACCGTAAAAAGGCCGCGTTGCTGGCGTTTT
TCCATAGGCTCCGCCCCCCTGACGAGCATCACAAAAATCGACGCTCAAGTCAGAGGTGGCGAAACCCGAC
AGGACTATAAAGATACCAGGCGTTTCCCCCTGGAAGCTCCCTCGTGCGCTCTCCTGTTCCGACCCTGCCG
CTTACCGGATACCTGTCCGCCTTTCTCCCTTCGGGAAGCGTGGCGCTTTCTCATAGCTCACGCTGTAGGT
ATCTCAGTTCGGTGTAGGTCGTTCGCTCCAAGCTGGGCTGTGTGCACGAACCCCCCGTTCAGCCCGACCG
CTGCGCCTTATCCGGTAACTATCGTCTTGAGTCCAACCCGGTAAGACACGACTTATCGCCACTGGCAGCA
GCCACTGGTAACAGGATTAGCAGAGCGAGGTATGTAGGCGGTGCTACAGAGTTCTTGAAGTGGTGGCCTA
ACTACGGCTACACTAGAAGGACAGTATTTGGTATCTGCGCTCTGCTGAAGCCAGTTACCTTCGGAAAAAG
AGTTGGTAGCTCTTGATCCGGCAAACAAACCACCGCTGGTAGCGGTGGTTTTTTTGTTTGCAAGCAGCAG
ATTACGCGCAGAAAAAAAGGATCTCAAGAAGATCCTTTGATCTTTTCTACGGGGTCTGACGCTCAGTGGA
ACGAAAACTCACGTTAAGGGATTTTGGTCATGAGATTATCAAAAAGGATCTTCACCTAGATCCTTTTAAA
TTAAAAATGAAGTTTTAAATCAATCTAAAGTATATATGAGTAAACTTGGTCTGACAGTTACCAATGCTTA
ATCAGTGAGGCACCTATCTCAGCGATCTGTCTATTTCGTTCATCCATAGTTGCCTGACTCCCCGTCGTGT
AGATAACTACGATACGGGAGGGCTTACCATCTGGCCCCAGTGCTGCAATGATACCGCGAGACCCACGCTC
ACCGGCTCCAGATTTATCAGCAATAAACCAGCCAGCCGGAAGGGCCGAGCGCAGAAGTGGTCCTGCAACT
TTATCCGCCTCCATCCAGTCTATTAATTGTTGCCGGGAAGCTAGAGTAAGTAGTTCGCCAGTTAATAGTT
TGCGCAACGTTGTTGCCATTGCTACAGGCATCGTGGTGTCACGCTCGTCGTTTGGTATGGCTTCATTCAG
CTCCGGTTCCCAACGATCAAGGCGAGTTACATGATCCCCCATGTTGTGCAAAAAAGCGGTTAGCTCCTTC
GGTCCTCCGATCGTTGTCAGAAGTAAGTTGGCCGCAGTGTTATCACTCATGGTTATGGCAGCACTGCATA
ATTCTCTTACTGTCATGCCATCCGTAAGATGCTTTTCTGTGACTGGTGAGTACTCAACCAAGTCATTCTG
AGAATAGTGTATGCGGCGACCGAGTTGCTCTTGCCCGGCGTCAATACGGGATAATACCGCGCCACATAGC
AGAACTTTAAAAGTGCTCATCATTGGAAAACGTTCTTCGGGGCGAAAACTCTCAAGGATCTTACCGCTGT
TGAGATCCAGTTCGATGTAACCCACTCGTGCACCCAACTGATCTTCAGCATCTTTTACTTTCACCAGCGT
TTCTGGGTGAGCAAAAACAGGAAGGCAAAATGCCGCAAAAAAGGGAATAAGGGCGACACGGAAATGTTGA
ATACTCATACTCTTCCTTTTTCAATATTATTGAAGCATTTATCAGGGTTATTGTCTCATGAGCGGATACA
TATTTGAATGTATTTAGAAAAATAAACAAATAGGGGTTCCGCGCACATTTCCCCGAAAAGTGCCAC
Features (pLannotate 1.2.2; 19 found; start..end, strand, type, name):
     30..458     -  rep_origin     f1 ori (sequence partly withheld): f1 bacteriophage origin of replication; arrow indicates direction of (+) strand synthesis
    463..618     -  CDS            lacZα (fragment): LacZα fragment of β-galactosidase; lacZ fragment
    626..644     +  promoter       T7 promoter: promoter for bacteriophage T7 RNA polymerase
    667..2157    +  CDS            ATG9 (fragment): ATG9_YEAS7 - Also known as APG9 From Saccharomyces cerevisiae (strain YJM789) (Baker's yeast).
   2209..2925    +  CDS            yeGFP: yeast-enhanced green fluorescent protein codons optimized for translation in S. cerevisiae and C. albicans
   2946..3133    +  terminator     ADH1 terminator: S. cerevisiae ADH1; transcription terminator for the S. cerevisiae alcohol dehydrogenase 1 (ADH1) gene
   3208..3551    +  promoter       TEF promoter: Ashbya gossypii TEF promoter
   3570..4358    +  CDS            URA3: PYRF_YEAST - Experimental evidence at protein level: Swiss-Prot protein existence level 1. From Saccharomyces cerevisiae (strain ATCC 204508 / S288c) (Baker's yeast).
   4370..4567    +  terminator     TEF terminator: Ashbya gossypii TEF terminator
   4895..6211    -  CDS            NOP14 (fragment): NOP14_YEAST - Also known as UTP2. Experimental evidence at protein level: Swiss-Prot protein existence level 1. Involved in nucleolar processing of pre-18S ribosomal RNA. Has a role in the nuclear export of 40S pre-ribosomal subunit to the cytoplasm. From Saccharomyces cerevisiae (strain ATCC 204508 / S288c) (Baker's yeast).
   6213..6233    +  misc_feature   MCS (fragment): pBluescript multiple cloning site
   6246..6264    -  promoter       T3 promoter: promoter for bacteriophage T3 RNA polymerase
   6309..6325    -  protein_bind   lac operator: The lac repressor binds to the lac operator to inhibit transcription in E. coli. This inhibition can be relieved by adding lactose or isopropyl-β-D-thiogalactopyranoside (IPTG). lac repressor encoded by lacI
   6333..6363    -  promoter       lac promoter: promoter for the E. coli lac operon
   6378..6399    -  protein_bind   CAP binding site: CAP binding activates transcription in the presence of cAMP. E. coli catabolite activator protein
   6412..6504    -  CDS            lacI (fragment): lac repressor; lacI; The lac repressor binds to the lac operator to inhibit transcription in E. coli. This inhibition can be relieved by adding lactose or isopropyl-β-D-thiogalactopyranoside (IPTG).
   6687..7275    -  rep_origin     ori: high-copy-number ColE1/pMB1/pBR322/pUC origin of replication
   7446..8306    -  CDS            AmpR: β-lactamase; bla; confers resistance to ampicillin, carbenicillin, and related antibiotics
   8307..8411    -  promoter       AmpR promoter: bla
