[The description below was written by a language model from this plasmid's Addgene catalogue record and pLannotate feature annotations shown in this document.]
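Description:
LD109 is a yeast integration plasmid built on the Bluescript II SK+ backbone, designed to place a GFP tag at the C terminus of the autophagy protein Atg9 at its chromosomal locus in Saccharomyces cerevisiae. In E. coli it is maintained as a high-copy plasmid through the ColE1/pUC-type origin and selected with ampicillin via the β-lactamase gene. The backbone also carries the f1 phage origin, remnants of the lacZα/lac promoter region, and flanking T7 and T3 promoters. No yeast replication origin or centromere is annotated, consistent with a construct meant to integrate rather than persist episomally.

The roughly 5.4 kb insert, cloned between SacII and XhoI, is arranged as a targeting cassette. A fragment of the ATG9 coding sequence, apparently its 3′ portion given the design, is followed by a GFP open reading frame. The catalogue calls this tag EGFP, while the feature table annotates it as yeast-enhanced GFP. It is followed by the S. cerevisiae ADH1 terminator. No promoter is annotated upstream of the ATG9 fragment, so the fusion would presumably be expressed from the native ATG9 promoter after integration. Downstream lies a URA3 auxotrophic marker driven by the Ashbya gossypii TEF promoter and terminator. The catalogue states that this marker is from Candida albicans, although the automated annotation matched it to the S. cerevisiae protein. The cassette ends with a reverse-oriented fragment of NOP14, which likely represents genomic sequence downstream of ATG9 and serves as the second homology arm.

Homologous recombination through the two arms would yield uracil-prototrophic transformants expressing Atg9-GFP. The plasmid belongs to a fluorescent tool set for visualizing yeast Atg proteins.
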