Addgene plasmid #69164: LD109
Purpose: Integration of GFP tag at Atg9 C terminus, use auxotrophic marker URA3(Candida albicans)
Depositing lab: Zhiping Xie. Depositing organization: Shanghai Jiao Tong University. Publication: A fluorescent tool set for yeast Atg proteins. Li D, Song JZ, Shan MH, Li SP, Liu W, Li H, Zhu J, Wang Y, Lin J, Xie Z. Autophagy. 2015;11(6):954-60. doi: 10.1080/15548627.2015.1040971. PubMed 25998947.
Backbone
  Vector backbone: Bluescript II SK+
  Vector type: Yeast Expression
Growth in bacteria
  Bacterial resistance: Ampicillin, 100 μg/mL
  Growth temperature: 37°C
  Growth strain: DH5alpha
  Copy number: High Copy
Gene/Insert
  Gene/Insert name: Atg9-EGFP
  Species: S. cerevisiae (budding yeast)
  Insert size (bp): 5400
  Tag / fusion protein: EGFP (C terminal on insert)
  Cloning method: Restriction Enzyme; 5′ cloning site SacII (not destroyed); 3′ cloning site XhoI (not destroyed)
  Sequencing primers: 5′ T7; 3′ SP6
Terms and licenses: Academic/Nonprofit Terms; Industry Terms: Not Available to Industry
How to cite: LD109 was a gift from Zhiping Xie (Addgene plasmid # 69164 ; http://n2t.net/addgene:69164 ; RRID:Addgene_69164)
