>Addgene plasmid #69164 | LD109 | addgene partial sequence | sequence record 124214 | T7 5'-TAATACGACTCACTATAGGG-3'
TGCGTCATGGGCTTTGTGTTCAACGAGTCCGGATTTATTAAACAAAGTATTTTAAAACCTTCTCAAAGAG
AATTCACGAGAGAAGAATTACAAAAAAGATTCATGCTGGCAGGATTTCTTAATATTATATTGGCACCATT
TCTGGTCACATACTTTGTTTTGCTTTATTTTTTCAGATATTTTAATGAGTATAAAACTTCTCCTGGATCT
ATTGGTGCTCGTCAATACACACCAATTGCTGAATGGAAATTCCGTGAGTACAATGAACTTTACCATATTT
TTAAGAAAAGAATAAGTTTGAGCACAACCTTAGCTAACAAGTATGTTGATCAGTTCCCGAAGGAAAAGAC
CAATTTGTTTCTGAAATTTGTTTCCTTTATTTGTGGATCATTTGTGGCCATTTTAGCTTTTCTCACTGTA
TTCGATCCAGAAAACTTTTTAAACTTTGAAATCACCTCGGACAGATCTGTCATTTTCTACATTACTATTC
TGGGTGCTATATGGTCTGTAAGTAGAAATACAATAACCCAGGAGTACCATGTTTTCGACCCCGAAGAGAC
GCTCAAGGAGTTGTATGAATATACACACTATCTACCAAAGGAATGGGAAGGAAGATATCACAAAGAGGAA
ATCAAACTAGAGTTCTGTAAATTGTACAACTTGAGAATAGTAATACTTTTGAGGGAACTCACTAGCCTGA
TGATAACACCGTTTGTACTTTGGTTTTCGTTGCCCTCGTCAGCCGGCAGGATTGTAGATTTCTTCAGAGA
GAATTCTGAATATGTGGACGGATTA
