>Addgene plasmid #69164 | LD109 | addgene partial sequence | sequence record 126246 | yGFP-R 5'-GCATCACCTTCACCTTCACC-3'
GTGACCATTAACATCACCATCTAATTCAACCAAAATTGGGACAACACCAGTGAATAATTCTTCACCTTTA
GACATGTTAATTAAACCAGCACCGTCACCGATCCGTCGACCTGCAGCGTACGAAGCTCTTCCGACGTCAG
ACTTCTTGTAATACTCTTTAACAAGTCCTAAGACACCACCCTTATTGAGTATGCCATTACCATTGTAATT
TGAGTTTAGCATTTTATTATGGTCTATTACATCATGATTAGGGAATGCGCCCGAATCAAGGAAAGACTCT
GTTAGTACGTATTCATGATCATTATTGCCATTATTGTCATCATTTTTAGCTGTAGCATTATTGGTCCCGT
TCTTAATGTCATCACCATTATTATTGTTATCCCAGTTCTTGCCGGGATTCCTTGTAGAATATATAGCAGG
GGAAATATTATGGCCAGGGCCGAGAGCATGCTTACCTATTCTAAATAGCTCCGGCTTTTGACCTGGCTGA
AATTGCTTTCTCCAAGAATACTTATTGTTGAGAAATGAATCGCCTTCATTATTCGGATAGCCTTTTTTTG
CAGGCAATTGGTACTTCCCTGTTAAGTTTTCACTGTTGGAATAATCATCCATAAAATATACATATGATTG
TAACATTTTATTATTTGCCAAATCTTTATCGCTATGGTCTTCGGCGGTAAATTTACTCCTTCGTTTACTG
TTGAGTGTATGACTTCCGTTCACGGCAATCTTTTTCGTTAAACTGTCTTCATCCATGCTGTGTGTATCTT
CACCGTCTATGTTTTTCATGTTAAACATAGCATACTTGCAAACGTAACCTAATCCGTCCACATATTCAGA
ATTCTCTCTGAAGAAATCTACAATCCTGCCGGCTGACGAGGGCAACGAAAACCAAAGTACAAACGGTGTT
ATCATCAGGCTAGTGAGTTCCCTCAAAAGTATTACTATTCTCAAGTTGTACAATTTACAGAACTCTAGTT
TGATTTCCTCTTTGTGATATCTTCCTTCCCATTCCTTTGGTAGATAGTGTGTATATTCATACAACTCCTT
GAGCGTCTCTTCGGG
